>Addgene plasmid #201065 | pAAV4.69-mut | addgene full sequence | sequence record 393096 | Addgene NGS Result
GATATCCTTAAGGTCCTGTATTAGAGGTCACGTGAGTGTTTTGCGACATTTTGCGACACCATGTGGTCAC
GCTGGGTATTTAAGCCCGAGTGAGCACGCAGGGTCTCCATTTTGAAGCGGGAGGTTTGAACGCGCAGCCA
CCACGCCGGGGTTTTACGAGATTGTGATTAAGGTCCCCAGCGACCTTGACGAGCATCTGCCCGGCATTTC
TGACAGCTTTGTGAACTGGGTGGCCGAGAAGGAATGGGAGTTGCCGCCAGATTCTGACATGGATCTGAAT
CTGATTGAGCAGGCACCCCTGACCGTGGCCGAGAAGCTGCAGCGCGACTTTCTGACGGAATGGCGCCGTG
TGAGTAAGGCCCCGGAGGCCCTTTTCTTTGTGCAATTTGAGAAGGGAGAGAGCTACTTCCACATGCACGT
GCTCGTGGAAACCACCGGGGTGAAATCCATGGTTTTGGGACGTTTCCTGAGTCAGATTCGCGAAAAACTG
ATTCAGAGAATTTACCGCGGGATCGAGCCGACTTTGCCAAACTGGTTCGCGGTCACAAAGACCAGAAATG
GCGCCGGAGGCGGGAACAAGGTGGTGGATGAGTGCTACATCCCCAATTACTTGCTCCCCAAAACCCAGCC
TGAGCTCCAGTGGGCGTGGACTAATATGGAACAGTATTTAAGCGCCTGTTTGAATCTCACGGAGCGTAAA
CGGTTGGTGGCGCAGCATCTGACGCACGTGTCGCAGACGCAGGAGCAGAACAAAGAGAATCAGAATCCCA
ATTCTGATGCGCCGGTGATCAGATCAAAAACTTCAGCCAGGTACATGGAGCTGGTCGGGTGGCTCGTGGA
CAAGGGGATTACCTCGGAGAAGCAGTGGATCCAGGAGGACCAGGCCTCATACATCTCCTTCAATGCGGCC
TCCAACTCGCGGTCCCAAATCAAGGCTGCCTTGGACAATGCGGGAAAGATTATGAGCCTGACTAAAACCG
CCCCCGACTACCTGGTGGGCCAGCAGCCCGTGGAGGACATTTCCAGCAATCGGATTTATAAAATTTTGGA
ACTAAACGGGTACGATCCCCAATATGCGGCTTCCGTCTTTCTGGGATGGGCCACGAAAAAGTTCGGCAAG
AGGAACACCATCTGGCTGTTTGGGCCTGCAACTACCGGGAAGACCAACATCGCGGAGGCCATAGCCCACA
CTGTGCCCTTCTACGGGTGCGTAAACTGGACCAATGAGAACTTTCCCTTCAACGACTGTGTCGACAAGAT
GGTGATCTGGTGGGAGGAGGGGAAGATGACCGCCAAGGTCGTGGAGTCGGCCAAAGCCATTCTCGGAGGA
AGCAAGGTGCGCGTGGACCAGAAATGCAAGTCCTCGGCCCAGATAGACCCGACTCCCGTGATCGTCACCT
CCAACACCAACATGTGCGCCGTGATTGACGGGAACTCAACGACCTTCGAACACCAGCAGCCGTTGCAAGA
CCGGATGTTCAAATTTGAACTCACCCGCCGTCTGGATCATGACTTTGGGAAGGTCACCAAGCAGGAAGTC
AAAGACTTTTTCCGGTGGGCAAAGGATCACGTGGTTGAGGTGGAGCATGAATTCTACGTCAAAAAGGGTG
GAGCCAAGAAAAGACCCGCCCCCAGTGACGCAGATATAAGTGAGCCCAAACGGGTGCGCGAGTCAGTTGC
GCAGCCATCGACGTCAGACGCGGAAGCTTCGATCAACTACGCAGACAGGTACCAAAACAAATGTTCTCGT
CACGTGGGCATGAATCTGATGCTGTTTCCCTGCAGACAATGCGAGAGAATGAATCAGAATTCAAATATCT
GCTTCACTCACGGACAGAAAGACTGTTTAGAGTGCTTTCCCGTGTCAGAATCTCAACCCGTTTCTGTCGT
CAAAAAGGCGTATCAGAAACTGTGCTACATTCATCATATCATGGGAAAGGTGCCAGACGCTTGCACTGCC
TGCGATCTGGTCAATGTGGATTTGGATGACTGCATCTTTGAACAATAAATGATTTAAATATGGCTGCTGA
CGGTTACCTTCCAGATTGGCTAGAGGACAACCTCTCTGAAGGCGTTCGAGAGTGGTGGGCGCTGCAACCT
GGAGCCCCTAAACCCAAGGCAAATCAACAACATCAGGACAACGCTCGGGGTCTTGTGCTTCCGGGTTACA
AATACCTCGGACCCGGCAACGGACTCGACAAGGGGGAACCCGTCAACGCAGCGGACGCGGCAGCCCTCGA
GCACGACAAGGCCTACGACCAGCAGCTCAAGGCCGGTGACAACCCCTACCTCAAGTACAACCACGCCGAC
GCGGAGTTCCAGCAGCGGCTTCAGGGCGACACATCGTTTGGGGGCAACCTCGGCAGAGCAGTCTTCCAGG
CCAAAAAGAGGGTTCTTGAACCTCTTGGTCTGGTTGAGCAAGCGGGTGAGACGGCTCCTGGAAAGAAGAG
ACCGTTGATTGAATCCCCCCAGCAGCCCGACTCCTCCACGGGTATCGGCAAAAAAGGCAAGCAGCCGGCT
AAAAAGAAGCTCGTTTTCGAAGACGAAACTGGAGCAGGCGACGGACCCCCTGAGGGATCAACTTCCGGAG
CCATGTCTGATGACAGTGAGATGCGTGCAGCAGCTGGCGGAGCTGCAGTCGAGGGCGGACAAGGTGCCGA
TGGAGTGGGTAATGCCTCGGGTGATTGGCATTGCGATTCCACCTGGTCTGAGGGCCACGTCACGACCACC
AGCACCAGAACCTGGGTCTTGCCCACCTACAACAACCACCTCTACAAGCGACTCGGAGAGAGCCTGCAGT
CCAACACCTACAACGGATTCTCCACCCCCTGGGGATACTTTGACTTCAACCGCTTCCACTGCCACTTCTC
ACCACGTGACTGGCAGCGACTCATCAACAACAACTGGGGCATGCGACCCAAAGCCATGCGGGTCAAAATC
TTCAACATCCAGGTCAAGGAGGTCACGACGTCGAACGGCGAGACAACGGTGGCTAATAACCTTACCAGCA
CGGTTCAGATCTTTGCGGACTCGTCGTACGAACTGCCGTACGTGATGGATGCGGGTCAAGAGGGCAGCCT
GCCTCCTTTTCCCAACGACGTCTTTATGGTGCCCCAGTACGGCTACTGTGGACTGGTGACCGGCAACACT
TCGCAGCAACAGACTGACAGAAATGCCTTCTACTGCCTGGAGTACTTTCCTTCGCAGATGCTGCGGACTG
GCAACAACTTTGAAATTACGTACAGTTTTGAGAAGGTGCCTTTCCACTCGATGTACGCGCACAGCCAGAG
CCTGGACCGGCTGATGAACCCTCTCATCGACCAGTACCTGTGGGGACTGCAATCGACCACCACCGGAACC
ACCCTGAATGCCGGGACTGCCACCACCAACTTTACCAAGCTGCGGCCTACCAACTTTTCCAACTTTAAAA
AGAACTGGCTGCCCGGGCCTTCAATCAAGCAGCAGGGCTTCTCAAAGACTGCCAATCAAAACTACGAGAT
CCCTGCCACCGGGTCAGACAGTCTCATCGAATACGAGACGCACAGCACTCTGGACGGAAGATGGAGTGCC
CTGACCCCCGGACCTCCAATGGCCACGGCTGGACCTGCGGACAGCAAGTTCAGCAACAGCCAGCTCATCT
TTGCGGGGCCTAAACAGAACGGCAACACGGCCACCGTACCCGGGACTCTGATCTTCACCTCTGAGGAGGA
GCTGGCAGCCACCAACGCCACCGATACGGACATGTGGGGCAACCTACCTGGCGGTGACCAGAGCAGCAGC
AACCTGCCGCCCGTGATGGGGCTGGGCGCCTTGGGAGCCGTGCCTGGAATGGTCTGGCAAAACAGAGACA
TTTACTACCAGGGTCCCATTTGGGCCAAGATTCCTCATACCGATGGACACTTTCACCCCTCACCGCTGAT
TGGTGGGTTTGGGCTGAAACACCCGCCTCCTCAAATTTTTATCAAGAACACCCCGGTACCTGCGAATCCT
GCAACGACCTTCAGCTCTACTCCGGTAAACTCCTTCATTACTCAGTACAGCACTGGCCAGGTGTCGGTGC
AGATTGACTGGGAGATCCAGAAGGAGCGGTCCAAACGCTGGAACCCCGAGGTCCAGTTTACCTCCAACTA
CGGACAGCAAAACTCTCTGTTGTGGGCTCCCGATGCGGCTGGGAAATACACTGAGCCTAGGGCTATCGGT
ACCCGCTACCTCACCCACCACCTGTAATAACCTGTTAATCAATAAACCGGTTTATTCGTTTCAGTTGAAC
TTTGGTCTAGAGATATCAGCAAAAGGCCAGGAACCGTAAAAAGGCCGCGTTGCTGGCGTTTTTCCATAGG
CTCCGCCCCCCTGACGAGCATCACAAAAATCGACGCTCAAGTCAGAGGTGGCGAAACCCGACAGGACTAT
AAAGATACCAGGCGTTTCCCCCTGGAAGCTCCCTCGTGCGCTCTCCTGTTCCGACCCTGCCGCTTACCGG
ATACCTGTCCGCCTTTCTCCCTTCGGGAAGCGTGGCGCTTTCTCATAGCTCACGCTGTAGGTATCTCAGT
TCGGTGTAGGTCGTTCGCTCCAAGCTGGGCTGTGTGCACGAACCCCCCGTTCAGCCCGACCGCTGCGCCT
TATCCGGTAACTATCGTCTTGAGTCCAACCCGGTAAGACACGACTTATCGCCACTGGCAGCAGCCACTGG
TAACAGGATTAGCAGAGCGAGGTATGTAGGCGGTGCTACAGAGTTCTTGAAGTGGTGGCCTAACTACGGC
TACACTAGAAGAACAGTATTTGGTATCTGCGCTCTGCTGAAGCCAGTTACCTTCGGAAAAAGAGTTGGTA
GCTCTTGATCCGGCAAACAAACCACCGCTGGTAGCGGTGGTTTTTTTGTTTGCAAGCAGCAGATTACGCG
CAGAAAAAAAGGATCTCAAGAAGATCCTTTGATCTTTTCTACGGGGTCTGACGCTCAGTGGAACGAAAAC
TCACGTTAAGGGATTTTGGTCATGAGATTATCAAAAAGGATCTTCACCTAGATCCTTTTAAATTAAAAAT
GAAGTTTTAAATCAATCTAAAGTATATATGAGTAAACTTGGTCTGACAGTTACCAATGCTTAATCAGTGA
GGCACCTATCTCAGCGATCTGTCTATTTCGTTCATCCATAGTTGCCTGGCTCCCCGTCGTGTAGATAACT
ACGATACGGGAGGGCTTACCATCTGGCCCCAGTGCTGCAATGATACCGCGAGACCCACGCTCACCGGCTC
CAGATTTATCAGCAATAAACCAGCCAGCCGGAAGGGCCGAGCGCAGAAGTGGTCCTGCAACTTTATCCGC
CTCCATCCAGTCTATTAATTGTTGCCGGGAAGCTAGAGTAAGTAGTTCGCCAGTTAATAGTTTGCGCAAC
GTTGTTGCCATTGCTACAGGCATCGTGGTGTCACGCTCGTCGTTTGGTATGGCTTCATTCAGCTCCGGTT
CCCAACGATCAAGGCGAGTTACATGATCCCCCATGTTGTGCAAAAAAGCGGTTAGCTCCTTCGGTCCTCC
GATCGTTGTCAGAAGTAAGTTGGCCGCAGTGTTATCACTCATGGTTATGGCAGCACTGCATAATTCTCTT
ACTGTCATGCCATCCGTAAGATGCTTTTCTGTGACTGGTGAGTACTCAACCAAGTCATTCTGAGAATAGT
GTATGCGGCGACCGAGTTGCTCTTGCCCGGCGTCAATACGGGATAATACCGCGCCACATAGCAGAACTTT
AAAAGTGCTCATCATTGGAAAACGTTCTTCGGGGCGAAAACTCTCAAGGATCTTACCGCTGTTGAGATCC
AGTTCGATGTAACCCACTCGTGCACCCAACTGATCTTCAGCATCTTTTACTTTCACCAGCGTTTCTGGGT
GAGCAAAAACAGGAAGGCAAAATGCCGCAAAAAAGGGAATAAGGGCGACACGGAAATGTTGAATACTCAT
ACTCTTCCTTTTTCAATATTATTGAAGCATTTATCAGGGTTATTGTCTCATGAGCGGATACATATTTGAA
TGTATTTAGAAAAATAAACAAATAGGGGTTCCGCGCACATTTCCCCGAAAAGTGCCACCT
Features (pLannotate 1.2.2; 5 found; start..end, strand, type, name):
    815..2005    +  CDS            Rep52: REP52_AAV2S - Experimental evidence at protein level: Swiss-Prot protein existence level 1. Plays a critical role during packaging of viral DNA into empty capsids, where they are thought to be part of the packaging motor complex. The single stranded genomic DNA is packaged in a 3' to 5' direction and requires the association between viral DNA and Rep40. Regulates host PKA activity by interacting with host PRKX as a mechanism to interfere with helper virus propagation and to promote its own replication. From Adeno-associated virus 2 (isolate Srivastava/1982) (AAV-2).
   2020..4224    +  CDS            VP1: CAPSD_AAV2S - Experimental evidence at protein level: Swiss-Prot protein existence level 1. Capsid protein self-assembles to form an icosahedral capsid with a T=1 symmetry, about 22 nm in diameter, and consisting of 60 copies of three size variants of the capsid protein VP1, VP2 and VP3 which differ in their N-terminus. The capsid encapsulates the genomic ssDNA. Binds to host cell heparan sulfate and uses host ITGA5-ITGB1 as coreceptor on the cell surface to provide virion attachment to target cell. This attachment induces virion internalization predominantly through clathrin-dependent endocyt
   4331..4919    -  rep_origin     ori: high-copy-number ColE1/pMB1/pBR322/pUC origin of replication
   5090..5950    -  CDS            AmpR: β-lactamase; bla; confers resistance to ampicillin, carbenicillin, and related antibiotics
   5951..6055    -  promoter       AmpR promoter: bla
