[The description below was written by a language model from this plasmid's Addgene catalogue record and pLannotate feature annotations shown in this document.]
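Description:
pAAV4.69-mut is an AAV Rep/Cap packaging (trans) plasmid of about 6.1 kb, built on the small pMCV backbone and catalogued as a mammalian expression/AAV vector. It is maintained in E. coli as a high-copy plasmid through a ColE1/pUC-type origin of replication and selected with ampicillin via a β-lactamase gene driven by its own bla promoter.

The payload is the AAV2 rep gene followed directly by a synthetic capsid gene, AAV4.69 Cap, of roughly 2.2 kb. This capsid variant carries four substitutions (T591P, D593M, R594G and T596G). The automated annotation marks only the Rep52 portion of rep, the protein involved in packaging single-stranded viral DNA into preformed capsids. It labels the cap reading frame as VP1 by similarity to the AAV2 capsid reference. That label reflects homology matching rather than serotype, since the catalogue entry identifies the capsid as AAV4.69. As in other AAV cap genes, this reading frame would be expected to yield the VP1, VP2 and VP3 size variants that assemble into the 60-subunit icosahedral shell. No promoters for rep or cap are annotated and the record does not say how they are driven. No inverted terminal repeats are listed either, which fits a helper construct that supplies Rep and Cap in trans rather than being packaged itself.

The stated purpose is expression of AAV2 Rep and AAV4.69 Cap. Such a plasmid is normally combined with an ITR-flanked transgene plasmid and adenoviral helper functions in producer cells to make recombinant AAV carrying this capsid. The associated work concerns structure-guided capsid evolution for improved gene delivery to the central nervous system.
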