Addgene plasmid #201065: pAAV4.69-mut
Purpose: Expresses AAV2 Rep and AAV4.69 Cap
Depositing lab: Aravind Asokan. Depositing organization: Duke University. Publication: Structure-guided AAV capsid evolution strategies for enhanced CNS gene delivery. Gonzalez TJ, Mitchell-Dick A, Blondel LO, Fanous MM, Hull JA, Oh DK, Moller-Tank S, Castellanos Rivera RM, Piedrahita JA, Asokan A. Nat Protoc. 2023 Sep 21. doi: 10.1038/s41596-023-00875-y. PubMed 37735235.
Backbone
  Vector backbone: pMCV
  Backbone size w/o insert (bp): 1799
  Total vector size (bp): 6080
  Modifications to backbone: Inserted AAV2 Rep and AAV4.69 Cap
  Vector type: Mammalian Expression, AAV
Growth in bacteria
  Bacterial resistance: Ampicillin, 100 μg/mL
  Growth temperature: 37°C
  Growth strain: DH5alpha
  Copy number: High Copy
Gene/Insert
  Gene/Insert name: AAV4.69 Cap
  Species: Synthetic
  Insert size (bp): 2211
  Mutation: T591P, D593M, R594G, T596G
  Cloning method: Restriction Enzyme; 5′ cloning site EcoRV (not destroyed); 3′ cloning site None (unknown if destroyed)
  Sequencing primers: 5′ CATGTGGTCACGCTGGGTATTTAAG
Terms and licenses: Academic/Nonprofit Terms; Industry Terms: Not Available to Industry
How to cite: pAAV4.69-mut was a gift from Aravind Asokan (Addgene plasmid # 201065 ; http://n2t.net/addgene:201065 ; RRID:Addgene_201065)
